>Addgene plasmid #158278 | pLKO_HSV.S.NWS_NGFR | addgene full sequence | sequence record 329547 | Addgene NGS Result
TCGACGGTATCGATCACGAGACTAGTATCGAGCGGCCGCCCCCTTCACCGAGGGCCTATTTCCCATGATT
CCTTCATATTTGCATATACGATACAAGGCTGTTAGAGAGATAATTGGAATTAATTTGACTGTAAACACAA
AGATATTAGTACAAAATACGTGACGTAGAAAGTAATAATTTCTTGGGTAGTTTGCAGTTTTAAAATTATG
TTTTAAAATGGACTATCATATGCTTACCGTAACTTGAAAGTATTTCGATTTCTTGGCTTTATATATCTTG
TGGAAAGGACGAAACACCGGGTCTTCGAGAAGACCTGTTTTAGAGCTAGAAATAGCAAGTTAAAATAAGG
CTAGTCCGTTATCAACTTGAAAAAGTGGCACCGAGTCGGTGCTTTTTTTAATTCTCGACCTCGAGACAAA
TGGCAGTATTCATCCACAATTTTAAAAGAAAAGGGGGGATTGGGGGGTACAGTGCAGGGGAAAGAATAGT
AGACATAATAGCAACAGACATACAAACTAAAGAATTACAAAAACAAATTACAAAAATTCAAAATTTTCGG
GTTTATTACAGGGACAGCAGAGATCCACTTTGGCCGCGGCTCGAGGCGATAAGCTTTGCAAAGATGGATA
AAGTTTTAAACAGAGAGGAATCTTTGCAGCTAATGGACCTTCTAGGTCTTGAAAGGAGTGGGAATTGGCT
CCGGTGCCCGTCAGTGGGCAGAGCGCACATCGCCCACAGTCCCCGAGAAGTTGGGGGGAGGGGTCGGCAA
TTGAACCGGTGCCTAGAGAAGGTGGCGCGGGGTAAACTGGGAAAGTGATGTCGTGTACTGGCTCCGCCTT
TTTCCCGAGGGTGGGGGAGAACCGTATATAAGTGCAGTAGTCGCCGTGAACGTTCTTTTTCGCAACGGGT
TTGCCGCCAGAACACAGGTAAGTGCCGTGTGTGGTTCCCGCGGGCCTGGCCTCTTTACGGGTTATGGCCC
TTGCGTGCCTTGAATTACTTCCACCTGGCTGCAGTACGTGATTCTTGATCCCGAGCTTCGGGTTGGAAGT
GGGTGGGAGAGTTCGAGGCCTTGCGCTTAAGGAGCCCCTTCGCCTCGTGCTTGAGTTGAGGCCTGGCCTG
GGCGCTGGGGCCGCCGCGTGCGAATCTGGTGGCACCTTCGCGCCTGTCTCGCTGCTTTCGATAAGTCTCT
AGCCATTTAAAATTTTTGATGACCTGCTGCGACGCTTTTTTTCTGGCAAGATAGTCTTGTAAATGCGGGC
CAAGATCTGCACACTGGTATTTCGGTTTTTGGGGCCGCGGGCGGCGACGGGGCCCGTGCGTCCCAGCGCA
CATGTTCGGCGAGGCGGGGCCTGCGAGCGCGGCCACCGAGAATCGGACGGGGGTAGTCTCAAGCTGGCCG
GCCTGCTCTGGTGCCTGGCCTCGCGCCGCCGTGTATCGCCCCGCCCTGGGCGGCAAGGCTGGCCCGGTCG
GCACCAGTTGCGTGAGCGGAAAGATGGCCGCTTCCCGGCCCTGCTGCAGGGAGCTCAAAATGGAGGACGC
GGCGCTCGGGAGAGCGGGCGGGTGAGTCACCCACACAAAGGAAAAGGGCCTTTCCGTCCTCAGCCGTCGC
TTCATGTGACTCCACGGAGTACCGGGCGCCGTCCAGGCACCTCGATTAGTTCTCGAGCTTTTGGAGTACG
TCGTCTTTAGGTTGGGGGGAGGGGTTTTATGCGATGGAGTTTCCCCACACTGAGTGGGTGGAGACTGAAG
TTAGGCCAGCTTGGCACTTGATGTAATTCTCCTTGGAATTTGCCCTTTTTGAGTTTGGATCTTGGTTCAT
TCTCAAGCCTCAGACAGTGGTTCAAAGTTTTTTTCTTCCATTTCAGGTGTCGTGAGGAATTCTGCAGTCG
ATCGACGGTACCGCGGGCCCGGGATCCACGGTCGCCACCATGGGGGCAGGTGCCACCGGCCGCGCCATGG
ACGGGCCGCGCCTGCTGCTGTTGCTGCTTCTGGGGGTGTCCCTTGGAGGTGCCAAGGAGGCATGCCAGCC
CGAGCTGGCCCCCGAGGACCCCGAGGACGGAGGAGGCGGGGGAGGGAAGGAGACCGCCGCCGCCAAGTTC
GAGAGGCAGCACATGGACAGCGGAGGAGGCGGGGGAGGGAACTGGTCCCACCCCCAATTCGAGAAACCCA
CAGGCCTGTACACACACAGCGGTGAGTGCTGCAAAGCCTGCAACCTGGGCGAGGGTGTGGCCCAGCCTTG
TGGAGCCAACCAGACCGTGTGTGAGCCCTGCCTGGACAGCGTGACGTTCTCCGACGTGGTGAGCGCGACC
GAGCCGTGCAAGCCGTGCACCGAGTGCGTGGGGCTCCAGAGCATGTCGGCGCCGTGCGTGGAGGCCGACG
ACGCCGTGTGCCGCTGCGCCTACGGCTACTACCAGGATGAGACGACTGGGCGCTGCGAGGCGTGCCGCGT
GTGCGAGGCGGGCTCGGGCCTCGTGTTCTCCTGCCAGGACAAGCAGAACACCGTGTGCGAGGAGTGCCCC
GACGGCACGTATTCCGACGAGGCCAACCACGTGGACCCGTGCCTGCCCTGCACCGTGTGCGAGGACACCG
AGCGCCAGCTCCGCGAGTGCACACGCTGGGCCGACGCCGAGTGCGAGGAGATCCCTGGCCGTTGGATTAC
ACGGTCCACACCCCCAGAGGGCTCGGACAGCACAGCCCCCAGCACCCAGGAGCCTGAGGCACCTCCAGAA
CAAGACCTCATAGCCAGCACGGTGGCAGGTGTGGTGACCACAGTGATGGGCAGCTCCCAGCCCGTGGTGA
CCCGAGGCACCACCGACAACCTCATCCCTGTCTATTGCTCCATCCTGGCTGCTGTGGTTGTGGGCCTTGT
GGCCTACATAGCCTTCAAGAGGTGGAACAGGGGTATCCTCTAGAGCGGCCGCGTCGACAATCAACCTCTG
GATTACAAAATTTGTGAAAGATTGACTGGTATTCTTAACTATGTTGCTCCTTTTACGCTATGTGGATACG
CTGCTTTAATGCCTTTGTATCATGCTATTGCTTCCCGTATGGCTTTCATTTTCTCCTCCTTGTATAAATC
CTGGTTGCTGTCTCTTTATGAGGAGTTGTGGCCCGTTGTCAGGCAACGTGGCGTGGTGTGCACTGTGTTT
GCTGACGCAACCCCCACTGGTTGGGGCATTGCCACCACCTGTCAGCTCCTTTCCGGGACTTTCGCTTTCC
CCCTCCCTATTGCCACGGCGGAACTCATCGCCGCCTGCCTTGCCCGCTGCTGGACAGGGGCTCGGCTGTT
GGGCACTGACAATTCCGTGGTGTTGTCGGGGAAGCTGACGTCCTTTCCATGGCTGCTCGCCTGTGTTGCC
ACCTGGATTCTGCGCGGGACGTCCTTCTGCTACGTCCCTTCGGCCCTCAATCCAGCGGACCTTCCTTCCC
GCGGCCTGCTGCCGGCTCTGCGGCCTCTTCCGCATCTTCGCCTTCGCCCTCAGACGAGTCGGATCTCCCT
TTGGGCCGCCTCCCCGCCTGGGTACCTTTAAGACCAATGACTTACAAGGCAGCTGTAGATCTTAGCCACT
TTTTAAAAGAAAAGGGGGGACTGGAAGGGCTAATTCACTCCCAACGAAGATAAGATCTGCTTTTTGCTTG
TACTGGGTCTCTCTGGTTAGACCAGATCTGAGCCTGGGAGCTCTCTGGCTAACTAGGGAACCCACTGCTT
AAGCCTCAATAAAGCTTGCCTTGAGTGCTTCAAGTAGTGTGTGCCCGTCTGTTGTGTGACTCTGGTAACT
AGAGATCCCTCAGACCCTTTTAGTCAGTGTGGAAAATCTCTAGCAGTAGTAGTTCATGTCATCTTATTAT
TCAGTATTTATAACTTGCAAAGAAATGAATATCAGAGAGTGAGAGGAACTTGTTTATTGCAGCTTATAAT
GGTTACAAATAAAGCAATAGCATCACAAATTTCACAAATAAAGCATTTTTTTCACTGCATTCTAGTTGTG
GTTTGTCCAAACTCATCAATGTATCTTATCATGTCTGGCTCTAGCTATCCCGCCCCTAACTCCGCCCATC
CCGCCCCTAACTCCGCCCAGTTCCGCCCATTCTCCGCCCCATGGCTGACTAATTTTTTTTATTTATGCAG
AGGCCGAGGCCGCCTCGGCCTCTGAGCTATTCCAGAAGTAGTGAGGAGGCTTTTTTGGAGGCCTAGGGAC
GTACCCAATTCGCCCTATAGTGAGTCGTATTACGCGCGCTCACTGGCCGTCGTTTTACAACGTCGTGACT
GGGAAAACCCTGGCGTTACCCAACTTAATCGCCTTGCAGCACATCCCCCTTTCGCCAGCTGGCGTAATAG
CGAAGAGGCCCGCACCGATCGCCCTTCCCAACAGTTGCGCAGCCTGAATGGCGAATGGG
[124 nt withheld, positions 4400-4523]
C
[91 nt withheld, positions 4525-4615]
A
[49 nt withheld, positions 4617-4665]
CCTTTGACGTTGGAGTCCACGTTCTTT
[37 nt withheld, positions 4693-4729]
ACCCTATCTCGGTCTATTCTTTTGATTTATAAGGGATTTTGCCGATTTCGGCCTATTGGTTAAAAAATGA
GCTGATTTAACAAAAATTTAACGCGAATTTTAACAAAATATTAACGCTTACAATTTAGGTGGCACTTTTC
GGGGAAATGTGCGCGGAACCCCTATTTGTTTATTTTTCTAAATACATTCAAATATGTATCCGCTCATGAG
ACAATAACCCTGATAAATGCTTCAATAATATTGAAAAAGGAAGAGTATGAGTATTCAACATTTCCGTGTC
GCCCTTATTCCCTTTTTTGCGGCATTTTGCCTTCCTGTTTTTGCTCACCCAGAAACGCTGGTGAAAGTAA
AAGATGCTGAAGATCAGTTGGGTGCACGAGTGGGTTACATCGAACTGGATCTCAACAGCGGTAAGATCCT
TGAGAGTTTTCGCCCCGAAGAACGTTTTCCAATGATGAGCACTTTTAAAGTTCTGCTATGTGGCGCGGTA
TTATCCCGTATTGACGCCGGGCAAGAGCAACTCGGTCGCCGCATACACTATTCTCAGAATGACTTGGTTG
AGTACTCACCAGTCACAGAAAAGCATCTTACGGATGGCATGACAGTAAGAGAATTATGCAGTGCTGCCAT
AACCATGAGTGATAACACTGCGGCCAACTTACTTCTGACAACGATCGGAGGACCGAAGGAGCTAACCGCT
TTTTTGCACAACATGGGGGATCATGTAACTCGCCTTGATCGTTGGGAACCGGAGCTGAATGAAGCCATAC
CAAACGACGAGCGTGACACCACGATGCCTGTAGCAATGGCAACAACGTTGCGCAAACTATTAACTGGCGA
ACTACTTACTCTAGCTTCCCGGCAACAATTAATAGACTGGATGGAGGCGGATAAAGTTGCAGGACCACTT
CTGCGCTCGGCCCTTCCGGCTGGCTGGTTTATTGCTGATAAATCTGGAGCCGGTGAGCGTGGGTCTCGCG
GTATCATTGCAGCACTGGGGCCAGATGGTAAGCCCTCCCGTATCGTAGTTATCTACACGACGGGGAGTCA
GGCAACTATGGATGAACGAAATAGACAGATCGCTGAGATAGGTGCCTCACTGATTAAGCATTGGTAACTG
TCAGACCAAGTTTACTCATATATACTTTAGATTGATTTAAAACTTCATTTTTAATTTAAAAGGATCTAGG
TGAAGATCCTTTTTGATAATCTCATGACCAAAATCCCTTAACGTGAGTTTTCGTTCCACTGAGCGTCAGA
CCCCGTAGAAAAGATCAAAGGATCTTCTTGAGATCCTTTTTTTCTGCGCGTAATCTGCTGCTTGCAAACA
AAAAAACCACCGCTACCAGCGGTGGTTTGTTTGCCGGATCAAGAGCTACCAACTCTTTTTCCGAAGGTAA
CTGGCTTCAGCAGAGCGCAGATACCAAATACTGTTCTTCTAGTGTAGCCGTAGTTAGGCCACCACTTCAA
GAACTCTGTAGCACCGCCTACATACCTCGCTCTGCTAATCCTGTTACCAGTGGCTGCTGCCAGTGGCGAT
AAGTCGTGTCTTACCGGGTTGGACTCAAGACGATAGTTACCGGATAAGGCGCAGCGGTCGGGCTGAACGG
GGGGTTCGTGCACACAGCCCAGCTTGGAGCGAACGACCTACACCGAACTGAGATACCTACAGCGTGAGCT
ATGAGAAAGCGCCACGCTTCCCGAAGGGAGAAAGGCGGACAGGTATCCGGTAAGCGGCAGGGTCGGAACA
GGAGAGCGCACGAGGGAGCTTCCAGGGGGAAACGCCTGGTATCTTTATAGTCCTGTCGGGTTTCGCCACC
TCTGACTTGAGCGTCGATTTTTGTGATGCTCGTCAGGGGGGCGGAGCCTATGGAAAAACGCCAGCAACGC
GGCCTTTTTACGGTTCCTGGCCTTTTGCTGGCCTTTTGCTCACATGTTCTTTCCTGCGTTATCCCCTGAT
TCTGTGGATAACCGTATTACCGCCTTTGAGTGAGCTGATACCGCTCGCCGCAGCCGAACGACCGAGCGCA
GCGAGTCAGTGAGCGAGGAAGCGGAAGAGCGCCCAATACGCAAACCGCCTCTCCCCGCGCGTTGGCCGAT
TCATTAATGCAGCTGGCACGACAGGTTTCCCGACTGGAAAGCGGGCAGTGAGCGCAACGCAATTAATGTG
AGTTAGCTCACTCATTAGGCACCCCAGGCTTTACACTTTATGCTTCCGGCTCGTATGTTGTGTGGAATTG
TGAGCGGATAACAATTTCACACAGGAAACAGCTATGACCATGATTACGCCAAGCGCGCAATTAACCCTCA
CTAAAGGGAACAAAAGCTGGAGCTGCAAGCTTAATGTAGTCTTATGCAATACTCTTGTAGTCTTGCAACA
TGGTAACGATGAGTTAGCAACATGCCTTACAAGGAGAGAAAAAGCACCGTGCATGGCGATTGGTGGAAGT
AAGGTGGTACGATCGTGCCTTATTAGGAAGGCAACAGACGGGTCTGACATGGATTGGACGAACCACTGAA
TTGCCGCATTGCAGAGATATTGTATTTAAGTGCCTAGCTCGATACATAAACGGGTCTCTCTGGTTAGACC
AGATCTGAGCCTGGGAGCTCTCTGGCTAACTAGGGAACCCACTGCTTAAGCCTCAATAAAGCTTGCCTTG
AGTGCTTCAAGTAGTGTGTGCCCGTCTGTTGTGTGACTCTGGTAACTAGAGATCCCTCAGACCCTTTTAG
TCAGTGTGGAAAATCTCTAGCAGTGGCGCCCGAACAGGGACTTGAAAGCGAAAGGGAAACCAGAGGAGCT
CTCTCGACGCAGGACTCGGCTTGCTGAAGCGCGCACGGCAAGAGGCGAGGGGCGGCGACTGGTGAGTACG
CCAAAAATTTTGACTAGCGGAGGCTAGAAGGAGAGAGATGGGTGCGAGAGCGTCAGTATTAAGCGGGGGA
GAATTAGATCGCGATGGGAAAAAATTCGGTTAAGGCCAGGGGGAAAGAAAAAATATAAATTAAAACATAT
AGTATGGGCAAGCAGGGAGCTAGAACGATTCGCAGTTAATCCTGGCCTGTTAGAAACATCAGAAGGCTGT
AGACAAATACTGGGACAGCTACAACCATCCCTTCAGACAGGATCAGAAGAACTTAGATCATTATATAATA
CAGTAGCAACCCTCTATTGTGTGCATCAAAGGATAGAGATAAAAGACACCAAGGAAGCTTTAGACAAGAT
AGAGGAAGAGCAAAACAAAAGTAAGACCACCGCACAGCAAGCGGCCGCTGATCTTCAGACCTGGAGGAGG
AGATATGAGGGACAATTGGAGAAGTGAATTATATAAATATAAAGTAGTAAAAATTGAACCATTAGGAGTA
GCACCCACCAAGGCAAAGAGAAGAGTGGTGCAGAGAGAAAAAAGAGCAGTGGGAATAGGAGCTTTGTTCC
TTGGGTTCTTGGGAGCAGCAGGAAGCACTATGGGCGCAGCGTCAATGACGCTGACGGTACAGGCCAGACA
ATTATTGTCTGGTATAGTGCAGCAGCAGAACAATTTGCTGAGGGCTATTGAGGCGCAACAGCATCTGTTG
CAACTCACAGTCTGGGGCATCAAGCAGCTCCAGGCAAGAATCCTGGCTGTGGAAAGATACCTAAAGGATC
AACAGCTCCTGGGGATTTGGGGTTGCTCTGGAAAACTCATTTGCACCACTGCTGTGCCTTGGAATGCTAG
TTGGAGTAATAAATCTCTGGAACAGATTTGGAATCACACGACCTGGATGGAGTGGGACAGAGAAATTAAC
AATTACACAAGCTTAATACACTCCTTAATTGAAGAATCGCAAAACCAGCAAGAAAAGAATGAACAAGAAT
TATTGGAATTAGATAAATGGGCAAGTTTGTGGAATTGGTTTAACATAACAAATTGGCTGTGGTATATAAA
ATTATTCATAATGATAGTAGGAGGCTTGGTAGGTTTAAGAATAGTTTTTGCTGTACTTTCTATAGTGAAT
AGAGTTAGGCAGGGATATTCACCATTATCGTTTCAGACCCACCTCCCAACCCCGAGGGGACCCGACAGGC
CCGAAGGAATAGAAGAAGAAGGTGGAGAGAGAGACAGAGACAGATCCATTCGATTAGTGAACGGATC
Features (pLannotate 1.2.2; 29 found; start..end, strand, type, name):
     50..290     +  promoter       U6 promoter: RNA polymerase III promoter for human U6 snRNA
    317..392     +  misc_RNA       gRNA scaffold: guide RNA scaffold for the Streptococcus pyogenes CRISPR/Cas9 system
    440..557     +  misc_feature   cPPT/CTS: central polypurine tract and central termination sequence of HIV-1
    624..690     +  CDS            small t antigen (fragment): SV40 (simian virus 40) small t antigen
    697..1875    +  promoter       EF-1α promoter: strong constitutive promoter for human elongation factor EF-1α
   1892..1917    +  misc_feature   MCS (fragment): multiple cloning site
   1930..2898    +  CDS            NGFR (fragment): TNR16_HUMAN - Also known as TNFRSF16. Experimental evidence at protein level: Swiss-Prot protein existence level 1. Low affinity receptor which can bind to NGF, BDNF, NTF3, and NTF4. Forms a heterodimeric receptor with SORCS2 that binds the precursor forms of NGF, BDNF and NTF3 with high affinity, and has much lower affinity for mature NGF and BDNF (PubMed:24908487). Plays an important role in differentiation and survival of specific neuronal populations during development (By similarity). Can mediate cell survival as well as cell death of neural cells. Plays a role in the inactivation of RHOA
   2929..3517    +  misc_feature   WPRE: woodchuck hepatitis virus posttranscriptional regulatory element
   3522..3659    +  CDS            nef (fragment): NEF_HV1LA - Experimental evidence at protein level: Swiss-Prot protein existence level 1. Extracellular Nef protein targets CD4(+) T-lymphocytes for apoptosis by interacting with CXCR4 surface receptors. From Human immunodeficiency virus type 1 group M subtype B (isolate Lai) (HIV-1).
   3645..3825    +  LTR            5' LTR (truncated): truncated 5' long terminal repeat (LTR) from HIV-1
   3897..4018    +  polyA_signal   SV40 poly(A) signal: SV40 polyadenylation signal
   4058..4193    +  rep_origin     SV40 ori: SV40 origin of replication
   4214..4232    -  promoter       T7 promoter: promoter for bacteriophage T7 RNA polymerase
   4240..4395    +  CDS            lacZα (fragment): LacZα fragment of β-galactosidase; lacZ fragment
   4400..4828    +  rep_origin     f1 ori (sequence partly withheld): f1 bacteriophage origin of replication; arrow indicates direction of (+) strand synthesis
   4881..4985    +  promoter       AmpR promoter: bla
   4986..5846    +  CDS            AmpR: β-lactamase; bla; confers resistance to ampicillin, carbenicillin, and related antibiotics
   6017..6605    +  rep_origin     ori: high-copy-number ColE1/pMB1/pBR322/pUC origin of replication
   6788..6880    +  CDS            lacI (fragment): lac repressor; lacI; The lac repressor binds to the lac operator to inhibit transcription in E. coli. This inhibition can be relieved by adding lactose or isopropyl-β-D-thiogalactopyranoside (IPTG).
   6893..6914    +  protein_bind   CAP binding site: CAP binding activates transcription in the presence of cAMP. E. coli catabolite activator protein
   6929..6959    +  promoter       lac promoter: promoter for the E. coli lac operon
   6967..6983    +  protein_bind   lac operator: The lac repressor binds to the lac operator to inhibit transcription in E. coli. This inhibition can be relieved by adding lactose or isopropyl-β-D-thiogalactopyranoside (IPTG). lac repressor encoded by lacI
   7028..7046    +  promoter       T3 promoter: promoter for bacteriophage T3 RNA polymerase
   7074..7300    +  promoter       RSV promoter: Rous sarcoma virus enhancer/promoter
   7301..7481    +  LTR            5' LTR (truncated): truncated 5' long terminal repeat (LTR) from HIV-1
   7528..7653    +  misc_feature   HIV-1 Ψ: packaging signal of human immunodeficiency virus type 1
   7637..8000    +  CDS            HIV-1 gag (fragment): gag protein from human immunodeficiency virus 1; gag
   8146..8379    +  misc_feature   RRE: The Rev response element (RRE) of HIV-1 allows for Rev-dependent mRNA export from the nucleus to the cytoplasm.
   8756..8856    +  CDS            Rev (fragment): human immunodeficiency virus 1 (HIV-1) Rev protein; rev; enhances nuclear export of unspliced and incompletely spliced viral mRNAs
