[The description below was written by a language model from this plasmid's Addgene catalogue record and pLannotate feature annotations shown in this document.]
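Description:
pLKO_HSV.S.NWS_NGFR is a lentiviral CRISPR vector built on the pLKO backbone, with a sequenced length of about 8.9 kb. It combines an sgRNA expression cassette with a protein barcode ("Pro-Code") reporter. It is propagated in E. coli as a high-copy plasmid through a ColE1/pUC-type origin and selected with ampicillin (AmpR). An f1 origin and an SV40 origin and poly(A) signal are also present in the backbone. The viral portion has a third-generation-style layout. An RSV promoter is fused to a truncated HIV-1 5' LTR to drive genomic RNA production in packaging cells. It is followed by the Ψ packaging signal with a gag fragment, the Rev response element, a cPPT/CTS, and a downstream truncated LTR.

Between the LTRs there are two expression units. A human U6 Pol III promoter sits upstream of the S. pyogenes Cas9 guide RNA scaffold, forming a cassette into which a chosen sgRNA spacer is cloned. No Cas9 coding sequence is annotated, so the nuclease would have to come from another source. Downstream, the EF-1α promoter drives a human NGFR with its signaling domain truncated (dNGFR). This inert cell-surface scaffold carries the N-terminal epitope combination HSV, S and NWS, and the WPRE that follows enhances its expression. The feature table does not annotate the epitope tags separately.

Each Pro-Code vector displays a distinct epitope combination, so the antibody staining pattern read by cytometry identifies which vector, and hence which sgRNA, a cell received. This supports vector and cell tracking and pooled phenotypic CRISPR screens at single-cell resolution.
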