Addgene plasmid #158278: pLKO_HSV.S.NWS_NGFR
Purpose: Protein Barcode (Pro-Code) for vector/cell tracking. Contains U6 trRNA cassette for sgRNA cloning. Enables phenotypic CRISPR screens at a single cell resolution (using cytometry).
Depositing lab: Brian Brown. Depositing organization: Icahn School of Medicine at Mount Sinai. Publication: Protein Barcodes Enable High-Dimensional Single-Cell CRISPR Screens. Wroblewska A, Dhainaut M, Ben-Zvi B, Rose SA, Park ES, Amir ED, Bektesevic A, Baccarini A, Merad M, Rahman AH, Brown BD. Cell. 2018 Nov 1;175(4):1141-1155.e16. doi: 10.1016/j.cell.2018.09.022. Epub 2018 Oct 18. PubMed 30343902.
Backbone
  Vector backbone: pLKO
  Backbone size w/o insert (bp): 9000
  Vector type: Lentiviral, CRISPR
Growth in bacteria
  Bacterial resistance: Ampicillin, 100 μg/mL
  Growth temperature: 37°C
  Growth strain: NEB Stable
  Copy number: High Copy
Gene/Insert
  Gene/Insert name: Pro-Code Tagged human dNGFR
  Species: H. sapiens (human)
  Insert size (bp): 1000
  Mutation: Truncation of the signaling domain
  Entrez Gene: NGFR (a.k.a. CD271, Gp80-LNGFR, TNFRSF16, p75(NTR), p75NTR)
  Promoter: EF1a
  Tag / fusion protein: HSV.S.NWS (N terminal on insert)
  Cloning method: Restriction Enzyme; 5′ cloning site Unknown (unknown if destroyed)
  Sequencing primers: 5′ cctttttgagtttggatcttggttcat
Terms and licenses: Academic/Nonprofit Terms; Industry Terms: Not Available to Industry
How to cite: pLKO_HSV.S.NWS_NGFR was a gift from Brian Brown (Addgene plasmid # 158278 ; http://n2t.net/addgene:158278 ; RRID:Addgene_158278)
