>Addgene plasmid #158278 | pLKO_HSV.S.NWS_NGFR | depositor partial sequence | sequence record 305425 | Tagged NGFR
ATGGGGGCAGGTGCCACCGGCCGCGCCATGGACGGGCCGCGCCTGCTGCTGTTGCTGCTTCTGGGGGTGT
CCCTTGGAGGTGCCAAGGAGGCATGCCAGCCCGAGCTGGCCCCCGAGGACCCCGAGGACGGAGGAGGCGG
GGGAGGGAAGGAGACCGCCGCCGCCAAGTTCGAGAGGCAGCACATGGACAGCGGAGGAGGCGGGGGAGGG
AACTGGTCCCACCCCCAATTCGAGAAACCCACAGGCCTGTACACACACAGCGGTGAGTGCTGCAAAGCCT
GCAACCTGGGCGAGGGTGTGGCCCAGCCTTGTGGAGCCAACCAGACCGTGTGTGAGCCCTGCCTGGACAG
CGTGACGTTCTCCGACGTGGTGAGCGCGACCGAGCCGTGCAAGCCGTGCACCGAGTGCGTGGGGCTCCAG
AGCATGTCGGCGCCGTGCGTGGAGGCCGACGACGCCGTGTGCCGCTGCGCCTACGGCTACTACCAGGATG
AGACGACTGGGCGCTGCGAGGCGTGCCGCGTGTGCGAGGCGGGCTCGGGCCTCGTGTTCTCCTGCCAGGA
CAAGCAGAACACCGTGTGCGAGGAGTGCCCCGACGGCACGTATTCCGACGAGGCCAACCACGTGGACCCG
TGCCTGCCCTGCACCGTGTGCGAGGACACCGAGCGCCAGCTCCGCGAGTGCACACGCTGGGCCGACGCCG
AGTGCGAGGAGATCCCTGGCCGTTGGATTACACGGTCCACACCCCCAGAGGGCTCGGACAGCACAGCCCC
CAGCACCCAGGAGCCTGAGGCACCTCCAGAACAAGACCTCATAGCCAGCACGGTGGCAGGTGTGGTGACC
ACAGTGATGGGCAGCTCCCAGCCCGTGGTGACCCGAGGCACCACCGACAACCTCATCCCTGTCTATTGCT
CCATCCTGGCTGCTGTGGTTGTGGGCCTTGTGGCCTACATAGCCTTCAAGAGGTGGAACAGGGGTATCCT
CTAG
